Addgene plasmid #76348: UCKL1 gRNA (BRDN0001162519)
Purpose: 3rd generation lentiviral gRNA plasmid targeting human UCKL1
Depositing lab: John Doench & David Root. Depositing organization: Broad Institute. Publication: Optimized sgRNA design to maximize activity and minimize off-target effects of CRISPR-Cas9. Doench JG, Fusi N, Sullender M, Hegde M, Vaimberg EW, Donovan KF, Smith I, Tothova Z, Wilen C, Orchard R, Virgin HW, Listgarten J, Root DE. Nat Biotechnol. 2016 Jan 18. doi: 10.1038/nbt.3437. PubMed 26780180.
Backbone
  Vector backbone: lentiGuide-Puro
  Backbone manufacturer: Zhang Lab (Addgene plasmid # 52963)
  Vector type: Mammalian Expression, Lentiviral, CRISPR
  Selectable markers: Puromycin
Growth in bacteria
  Bacterial resistance: Ampicillin, 100 μg/mL
  Growth temperature: 37°C
  Growth strain: DH5alpha
  Copy number: High Copy
Gene/Insert
  Gene/Insert name: UCKL1 (alt names: UCKL1; NM_001193379.1)
  gRNA/shRNA sequence: GTACCATCTACACCGCCGGG
  Species: H. sapiens (human)
  Entrez Gene: UCKL1 (a.k.a. UCK1L, URKL1)
  Promoter: hU6
  Cloning method: Unknown
  Sequencing primers: 5′ U6-F; 3′ pS2-R
Terms and licenses: Academic/Nonprofit Terms; Industry Terms: Not Available to Industry
Depositor comments: The gRNA was designed to target the following Genbank reference sequence(s): NM_001193379.1,NM_017859.3. Note that this plasmid does NOT contain Cas9. It should be used in conjunction with lentiCas9-Blast (Addgene #52962) or otherwise with cell lines already expressing Cas9. Browse the full kinome gRNA library at http://www.addgene.org/pooled-library/broadgpp-human-kinome/ or visit http://www.broadinstitute.org/rnai/public/ for detailed protocols and information.
How to cite: UCKL1 gRNA (BRDN0001162519) was a gift from John Doench & David Root (Addgene plasmid # 76348 ; http://n2t.net/addgene:76348 ; RRID:Addgene_76348)
