[The description below was written by a language model from this plasmid's Addgene catalogue record and pLannotate feature annotations shown in this document.]
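Description:
UCKL1 gRNA (BRDN0001162519) is a third-generation lentiviral guide RNA plasmid built on the lentiGuide-Puro backbone and designed to direct Streptococcus pyogenes Cas9 to the human UCKL1 gene (also known as UCK1L or URKL1). It is propagated in E. coli as a high-copy plasmid through a ColE1/pUC-type origin with ampicillin selection from the β-lactamase gene. The backbone also carries an f1 origin, an SV40 origin and poly(A) signal, and remnants of lac and T7/T3 cloning-vector sequence.

The transfer cassette is framed by an RSV promoter fused to a truncated HIV-1 5' LTR, which makes genomic RNA production Tat-independent, and by a self-inactivating ΔU3 3' LTR. Between them lie the Ψ packaging signal with a partial gag sequence, the Rev response element for Rev-dependent nuclear export, and a cPPT/CTS that aids nuclear import of the viral genome. The human U6 RNA polymerase III promoter drives the UCKL1-specific spacer, which is fused to the S. pyogenes gRNA scaffold. Downstream, the EF-1α core promoter with its intron A drives puromycin N-acetyltransferase, allowing puromycin selection of transduced mammalian cells, and a WPRE enhances transcript expression.

The plasmid does not encode Cas9, so it must be used with a separate Cas9 vector such as lentiCas9-Blast or in cells that already express Cas9. The guide was designed against two UCKL1 reference transcripts and belongs to a human kinome gRNA collection developed alongside work on optimized sgRNA design. Its typical use is gene knockout of UCKL1 in human cells.
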