Features (pLannotate 1.2.2; 29 found; start..end, strand, type, name):
     14..80      +  CDS            small t antigen (fragment): SV40 (simian virus 40) small t antigen
    106..317     +  promoter       EF-1α core promoter: core promoter for human elongation factor EF-1α
    318..1256    +  intron         EF-1α intron A: intron upstream of the start codon of human EF-1α
   1278..1877    +  CDS            PuroR (fragment): puromycin N-acetyltransferase; pac from Streptomyces; confers resistance to puromycin
   1893..2481    +  misc_feature   WPRE: woodchuck hepatitis virus posttranscriptional regulatory element
   2532..2551    +  misc_feature   cPPT/CTS (fragment): central polypurine tract and central termination sequence of HIV-1
   2553..2786    +  LTR            3' LTR (ΔU3): self-inactivating 3' long terminal repeat (LTR) from HIV-1
   2864..2985    +  polyA_signal   SV40 poly(A) signal: SV40 polyadenylation signal
   3025..3160    +  rep_origin     SV40 ori: SV40 origin of replication
   3181..3199    -  promoter       T7 promoter: promoter for bacteriophage T7 RNA polymerase
   3207..3362    +  CDS            lacZα (fragment): LacZα fragment of β-galactosidase; lacZ fragment
   3367..3795    +  rep_origin     f1 ori (sequence partly withheld): f1 bacteriophage origin of replication; arrow indicates direction of (+) strand synthesis
   3848..3952    +  promoter       AmpR promoter: bla
   3953..4813    +  CDS            AmpR: β-lactamase; bla; confers resistance to ampicillin, carbenicillin, and related antibiotics
   4984..5572    +  rep_origin     ori: high-copy-number ColE1/pMB1/pBR322/pUC origin of replication
   5755..5847    +  CDS            lacI (fragment): lac repressor; lacI; The lac repressor binds to the lac operator to inhibit transcription in E. coli. This inhibition can be relieved by adding lactose or isopropyl-β-D-thiogalactopyranoside (IPTG).
   5860..5881    +  protein_bind   CAP binding site: CAP binding activates transcription in the presence of cAMP. E. coli catabolite activator protein
   5896..5926    +  promoter       lac promoter: promoter for the E. coli lac operon
   5934..5950    +  protein_bind   lac operator: The lac repressor binds to the lac operator to inhibit transcription in E. coli. This inhibition can be relieved by adding lactose or isopropyl-β-D-thiogalactopyranoside (IPTG). lac repressor encoded by lacI
   5995..6013    +  promoter       T3 promoter: promoter for bacteriophage T3 RNA polymerase
   6041..6267    +  promoter       RSV promoter: Rous sarcoma virus enhancer/promoter
   6268..6448    +  LTR            5' LTR (truncated): truncated 5' long terminal repeat (LTR) from HIV-1
   6495..6620    +  misc_feature   HIV-1 Ψ: packaging signal of human immunodeficiency virus type 1
   6604..6967    +  CDS            HIV-1 gag (fragment): gag protein from human immunodeficiency virus 1; gag
   7113..7346    +  misc_feature   RRE: The Rev response element (RRE) of HIV-1 allows for Rev-dependent mRNA export from the nucleus to the cytoplasm.
   7723..7749    +  CDS            Rev (fragment): human immunodeficiency virus 1 (HIV-1) Rev protein; rev; enhances nuclear export of unspliced and incompletely spliced viral mRNAs
   7753..7993    +  promoter       U6 promoter: RNA polymerase III promoter for human U6 snRNA
   8023..8098    +  misc_RNA       gRNA scaffold: guide RNA scaffold for the Streptococcus pyogenes CRISPR/Cas9 system
   8154..8271    +  misc_feature   cPPT/CTS: central polypurine tract and central termination sequence of HIV-1
>Addgene plasmid #76348 | UCKL1 gRNA (BRDN0001162519) | addgene full sequence | sequence record 185670 | Addgene Assembled Sequence
CCCGGGTGCAAAGATGGATAAAGTTTTAAACAGAGAGGAATCTTTGCAGCTAATGGACCTTCTAGGTCTT
GAAAGGAGTGGGAATTGGCTCCGGTGCCCGTCAGTGGGCAGAGCGCACATCGCCCACAGTCCCCGAGAAG
TTGGGGGGAGGGGTCGGCAATTGATCCGGTGCCTAGAGAAGGTGGCGCGGGGTAAACTGGGAAAGTGATG
TCGTGTACTGGCTCCGCCTTTTTCCCGAGGGTGGGGGAGAACCGTATATAAGTGCAGTAGTCGCCGTGAA
CGTTCTTTTTCGCAACGGGTTTGCCGCCAGAACACAGGTAAGTGCCGTGTGTGGTTCCCGCGGGCCTGGC
CTCTTTACGGGTTATGGCCCTTGCGTGCCTTGAATTACTTCCACCTGGCTGCAGTACGTGATTCTTGATC
CCGAGCTTCGGGTTGGAAGTGGGTGGGAGAGTTCGAGGCCTTGCGCTTAAGGAGCCCCTTCGCCTCGTGC
TTGAGTTGAGGCCTGGCCTGGGCGCTGGGGCCGCCGCGTGCGAATCTGGTGGCACCTTCGCGCCTGTCTC
GCTGCTTTCGATAAGTCTCTAGCCATTTAAAATTTTTGATGACCTGCTGCGACGCTTTTTTTCTGGCAAG
ATAGTCTTGTAAATGCGGGCCAAGATCTGCACACTGGTATTTCGGTTTTTGGGGCCGCGGGCGGCGACGG
GGCCCGTGCGTCCCAGCGCACATGTTCGGCGAGGCGGGGCCTGCGAGCGCGGCCACCGAGAATCGGACGG
GGGTAGTCTCAAGCTGGCCGGCCTGCTCTGGTGCCTGGCCTCGCGCCGCCGTGTATCGCCCCGCCCTGGG
CGGCAAGGCTGGCCCGGTCGGCACCAGTTGCGTGAGCGGAAAGATGGCCGCTTCCCGGCCCTGCTGCAGG
GAGCTCAAAATGGAGGACGCGGCGCTCGGGAGAGCGGGCGGGTGAGTCACCCACACAAAGGAAAAGGGCC
TTTCCGTCCTCAGCCGTCGCTTCATGTGACTCCACGGAGTACCGGGCGCCGTCCAGGCACCTCGATTAGT
TCTCGAGCTTTTGGAGTACGTCGTCTTTAGGTTGGGGGGAGGGGTTTTATGCGATGGAGTTTCCCCACAC
TGAGTGGGTGGAGACTGAAGTTAGGCCAGCTTGGCACTTGATGTAATTCTCCTTGGAATTTGCCCTTTTT
GAGTTTGGATCTTGGTTCATTCTCAAGCCTCAGACAGTGGTTCAAAGTTTTTTTCTTCCATTTCAGGTGT
CGTGACGTACGGCCACCATGACCGAGTACAAGCCCACGGTGCGCCTCGCCACCCGCGACGACGTCCCCAG
GGCCGTACGCACCCTCGCCGCCGCGTTCGCCGACTACCCCGCCACGCGCCACACCGTCGATCCGGACCGC
CACATCGAGCGGGTCACCGAGCTGCAAGAACTCTTCCTCACGCGCGTCGGGCTCGACATCGGCAAGGTGT
GGGTCGCGGACGACGGCGCCGCCGTGGCGGTCTGGACCACGCCGGAGAGCGTCGAAGCGGGGGCGGTGTT
CGCCGAGATCGGCCCGCGCATGGCCGAGTTGAGCGGTTCCCGGCTGGCCGCGCAGCAACAGATGGAAGGC
CTCCTGGCGCCGCACCGGCCCAAGGAGCCCGCGTGGTTCCTGGCCACCGTCGGAGTCTCGCCCGACCACC
AGGGCAAGGGTCTGGGCAGCGCCGTCGTGCTCCCCGGAGTGGAGGCGGCCGAGCGCGCCGGGGTGCCCGC
CTTCCTGGAGACCTCCGCGCCCCGCAACCTCCCCTTCTACGAGCGGCTCGGCTTCACCGTCACCGCCGAC
GTCGAGGTGCCCGAAGGACCGCGCACCTGGTGCATGACCCGCAAGCCCGGTGCCTGAACGCGTTAAGTCG
ACAATCAACCTCTGGATTACAAAATTTGTGAAAGATTGACTGGTATTCTTAACTATGTTGCTCCTTTTAC
GCTATGTGGATACGCTGCTTTAATGCCTTTGTATCATGCTATTGCTTCCCGTATGGCTTTCATTTTCTCC
TCCTTGTATAAATCCTGGTTGCTGTCTCTTTATGAGGAGTTGTGGCCCGTTGTCAGGCAACGTGGCGTGG
TGTGCACTGTGTTTGCTGACGCAACCCCCACTGGTTGGGGCATTGCCACCACCTGTCAGCTCCTTTCCGG
GACTTTCGCTTTCCCCCTCCCTATTGCCACGGCGGAACTCATCGCCGCCTGCCTTGCCCGCTGCTGGACA
GGGGCTCGGCTGTTGGGCACTGACAATTCCGTGGTGTTGTCGGGGAAATCATCGTCCTTTCCTTGGCTGC
TCGCCTGTGTTGCCACCTGGATTCTGCGCGGGACGTCCTTCTGCTACGTCCCTTCGGCCCTCAATCCAGC
GGACCTTCCTTCCCGCGGCCTGCTGCCGGCTCTGCGGCCTCTTCCGCGTCTTCGCCTTCGCCCTCAGACG
AGTCGGATCTCCCTTTGGGCCGCCTCCCCGCGTCGACTTTAAGACCAATGACTTACAAGGCAGCTGTAGA
TCTTAGCCACTTTTTAAAAGAAAAGGGGGGACTGGAAGGGCTAATTCACTCCCAACGAAGACAAGATCTG
CTTTTTGCTTGTACTGGGTCTCTCTGGTTAGACCAGATCTGAGCCTGGGAGCTCTCTGGCTAACTAGGGA
ACCCACTGCTTAAGCCTCAATAAAGCTTGCCTTGAGTGCTTCAAGTAGTGTGTGCCCGTCTGTTGTGTGA
CTCTGGTAACTAGAGATCCCTCAGACCCTTTTAGTCAGTGTGGAAAATCTCTAGCAGTACGTATAGTAGT
TCATGTCATCTTATTATTCAGTATTTATAACTTGCAAAGAAATGAATATCAGAGAGTGAGAGGAACTTGT
TTATTGCAGCTTATAATGGTTACAAATAAAGCAATAGCATCACAAATTTCACAAATAAAGCATTTTTTTC
ACTGCATTCTAGTTGTGGTTTGTCCAAACTCATCAATGTATCTTATCATGTCTGGCTCTAGCTATCCCGC
CCCTAACTCCGCCCATCCCGCCCCTAACTCCGCCCAGTTCCGCCCATTCTCCGCCCCATGGCTGACTAAT
TTTTTTTATTTATGCAGAGGCCGAGGCCGCCTCGGCCTCTGAGCTATTCCAGAAGTAGTGAGGAGGCTTT
TTTGGAGGCCTAGGGACGTACCCAATTCGCCCTATAGTGAGTCGTATTACGCGCGCTCACTGGCCGTCGT
TTTACAACGTCGTGACTGGGAAAACCCTGGCGTTACCCAACTTAATCGCCTTGCAGCACATCCCCCTTTC
GCCAGCTGGCGTAATAGCGAAGAGGCCCGCACCGATCGCCCTTCCCAACAGTTGCGCAGCCTGAATGGCG
AATGGG
[124 nt withheld, positions 3367-3490]
C
[91 nt withheld, positions 3492-3582]
A
[49 nt withheld, positions 3584-3632]
CCTTTGACGTTGGAGTCCACGTTCTTT
[37 nt withheld, positions 3660-3696]
ACCCTATCTCGGTCTATTCTTTTGATTTATAAGGGATTTTGCCGATTTCGGCCTATTGGTTAAAAAATGA
GCTGATTTAACAAAAATTTAACGCGAATTTTAACAAAATATTAACGCTTACAATTTAGGTGGCACTTTTC
GGGGAAATGTGCGCGGAACCCCTATTTGTTTATTTTTCTAAATACATTCAAATATGTATCCGCTCATGAG
ACAATAACCCTGATAAATGCTTCAATAATATTGAAAAAGGAAGAGTATGAGTATTCAACATTTCCGTGTC
GCCCTTATTCCCTTTTTTGCGGCATTTTGCCTTCCTGTTTTTGCTCACCCAGAAACGCTGGTGAAAGTAA
AAGATGCTGAAGATCAGTTGGGTGCACGAGTGGGTTACATCGAACTGGATCTCAACAGCGGTAAGATCCT
TGAGAGTTTTCGCCCCGAAGAACGTTTTCCAATGATGAGCACTTTTAAAGTTCTGCTATGTGGCGCGGTA
TTATCCCGTATTGACGCCGGGCAAGAGCAACTCGGTCGCCGCATACACTATTCTCAGAATGACTTGGTTG
AGTACTCACCAGTCACAGAAAAGCATCTTACGGATGGCATGACAGTAAGAGAATTATGCAGTGCTGCCAT
AACCATGAGTGATAACACTGCGGCCAACTTACTTCTGACAACGATCGGAGGACCGAAGGAGCTAACCGCT
TTTTTGCACAACATGGGGGATCATGTAACTCGCCTTGATCGTTGGGAACCGGAGCTGAATGAAGCCATAC
CAAACGACGAGCGTGACACCACGATGCCTGTAGCAATGGCAACAACGTTGCGCAAACTATTAACTGGCGA
ACTACTTACTCTAGCTTCCCGGCAACAATTAATAGACTGGATGGAGGCGGATAAAGTTGCAGGACCACTT
CTGCGCTCGGCCCTTCCGGCTGGCTGGTTTATTGCTGATAAATCTGGAGCCGGTGAGCGTGGGTCTCGCG
GTATCATTGCAGCACTGGGGCCAGATGGTAAGCCCTCCCGTATCGTAGTTATCTACACGACGGGGAGTCA
GGCAACTATGGATGAACGAAATAGACAGATCGCTGAGATAGGTGCCTCACTGATTAAGCATTGGTAACTG
TCAGACCAAGTTTACTCATATATACTTTAGATTGATTTAAAACTTCATTTTTAATTTAAAAGGATCTAGG
TGAAGATCCTTTTTGATAATCTCATGACCAAAATCCCTTAACGTGAGTTTTCGTTCCACTGAGCGTCAGA
CCCCGTAGAAAAGATCAAAGGATCTTCTTGAGATCCTTTTTTTCTGCGCGTAATCTGCTGCTTGCAAACA
AAAAAACCACCGCTACCAGCGGTGGTTTGTTTGCCGGATCAAGAGCTACCAACTCTTTTTCCGAAGGTAA
CTGGCTTCAGCAGAGCGCAGATACCAAATACTGTTCTTCTAGTGTAGCCGTAGTTAGGCCACCACTTCAA
GAACTCTGTAGCACCGCCTACATACCTCGCTCTGCTAATCCTGTTACCAGTGGCTGCTGCCAGTGGCGAT
AAGTCGTGTCTTACCGGGTTGGACTCAAGACGATAGTTACCGGATAAGGCGCAGCGGTCGGGCTGAACGG
GGGGTTCGTGCACACAGCCCAGCTTGGAGCGAACGACCTACACCGAACTGAGATACCTACAGCGTGAGCT
ATGAGAAAGCGCCACGCTTCCCGAAGGGAGAAAGGCGGACAGGTATCCGGTAAGCGGCAGGGTCGGAACA
GGAGAGCGCACGAGGGAGCTTCCAGGGGGAAACGCCTGGTATCTTTATAGTCCTGTCGGGTTTCGCCACC
TCTGACTTGAGCGTCGATTTTTGTGATGCTCGTCAGGGGGGCGGAGCCTATGGAAAAACGCCAGCAACGC
GGCCTTTTTACGGTTCCTGGCCTTTTGCTGGCCTTTTGCTCACATGTTCTTTCCTGCGTTATCCCCTGAT
TCTGTGGATAACCGTATTACCGCCTTTGAGTGAGCTGATACCGCTCGCCGCAGCCGAACGACCGAGCGCA
GCGAGTCAGTGAGCGAGGAAGCGGAAGAGCGCCCAATACGCAAACCGCCTCTCCCCGCGCGTTGGCCGAT
TCATTAATGCAGCTGGCACGACAGGTTTCCCGACTGGAAAGCGGGCAGTGAGCGCAACGCAATTAATGTG
AGTTAGCTCACTCATTAGGCACCCCAGGCTTTACACTTTATGCTTCCGGCTCGTATGTTGTGTGGAATTG
TGAGCGGATAACAATTTCACACAGGAAACAGCTATGACCATGATTACGCCAAGCGCGCAATTAACCCTCA
CTAAAGGGAACAAAAGCTGGAGCTGCAAGCTTAATGTAGTCTTATGCAATACTCTTGTAGTCTTGCAACA
TGGTAACGATGAGTTAGCAACATGCCTTACAAGGAGAGAAAAAGCACCGTGCATGCCGATTGGTGGAAGT
AAGGTGGTACGATCGTGCCTTATTAGGAAGGCAACAGACGGGTCTGACATGGATTGGACGAACCACTGAA
TTGCCGCATTGCAGAGATATTGTATTTAAGTGCCTAGCTCGATACATAAACGGGTCTCTCTGGTTAGACC
AGATCTGAGCCTGGGAGCTCTCTGGCTAACTAGGGAACCCACTGCTTAAGCCTCAATAAAGCTTGCCTTG
AGTGCTTCAAGTAGTGTGTGCCCGTCTGTTGTGTGACTCTGGTAACTAGAGATCCCTCAGACCCTTTTAG
TCAGTGTGGAAAATCTCTAGCAGTGGCGCCCGAACAGGGACTTGAAAGCGAAAGGGAAACCAGAGGAGCT
CTCTCGACGCAGGACTCGGCTTGCTGAAGCGCGCACGGCAAGAGGCGAGGGGCGGCGACTGGTGAGTACG
CCAAAAATTTTGACTAGCGGAGGCTAGAAGGAGAGAGATGGGTGCGAGAGCGTCAGTATTAAGCGGGGGA
GAATTAGATCGCGATGGGAAAAAATTCGGTTAAGGCCAGGGGGAAAGAAAAAATATAAATTAAAACATAT
AGTATGGGCAAGCAGGGAGCTAGAACGATTCGCAGTTAATCCTGGCCTGTTAGAAACATCAGAAGGCTGT
AGACAAATACTGGGACAGCTACAACCATCCCTTCAGACAGGATCAGAAGAACTTAGATCATTATATAATA
CAGTAGCAACCCTCTATTGTGTGCATCAAAGGATAGAGATAAAAGACACCAAGGAAGCTTTAGACAAGAT
AGAGGAAGAGCAAAACAAAAGTAAGACCACCGCACAGCAAGCGGCCGCTGATCTTCAGACCTGGAGGAGG
AGATATGAGGGACAATTGGAGAAGTGAATTATATAAATATAAAGTAGTAAAAATTGAACCATTAGGAGTA
GCACCCACCAAGGCAAAGAGAAGAGTGGTGCAGAGAGAAAAAAGAGCAGTGGGAATAGGAGCTTTGTTCC
TTGGGTTCTTGGGAGCAGCAGGAAGCACTATGGGCGCAGCGTCAATGACGCTGACGGTACAGGCCAGACA
ATTATTGTCTGGTATAGTGCAGCAGCAGAACAATTTGCTGAGGGCTATTGAGGCGCAACAGCATCTGTTG
CAACTCACAGTCTGGGGCATCAAGCAGCTCCAGGCAAGAATCCTGGCTGTGGAAAGATACCTAAAGGATC
AACAGCTCCTGGGGATTTGGGGTTGCTCTGGAAAACTCATTTGCACCACTGCTGTGCCTTGGAATGCTAG
TTGGAGTAATAAATCTCTGGAACAGATTTGGAATCACACGACCTGGATGGAGTGGGACAGAGAAATTAAC
AATTACACAAGCTTAATACACTCCTTAATTGAAGAATCGCAAAACCAGCAAGAAAAGAATGAACAAGAAT
TATTGGAATTAGATAAATGGGCAAGTTTGTGGAATTGGTTTAACATAACAAATTGGCTGTGGTATATAAA
ATTATTCATAATGATAGTAGGAGGCTTGGTAGGTTTAAGAATAGTTTTTGCTGTACTTTCTATAGTGAAT
AGAGTTAGGCAGGGATATTCACCATTATCGTTTCAGACCCACCTCCCAACCCCGAGGGGACCCAGAGAGG
GCCTATTTCCCATGATTCCTTCATATTTGCATATACGATACAAGGCTGTTAGAGAGATAATTAGAATTAA
TTTGACTGTAAACACAAAGATATTAGTACAAAATACGTGACGTAGAAAGTAATAATTTCTTGGGTAGTTT
GCAGTTTTAAAATTATGTTTTAAAATGGACTATCATATGCTTACCGTAACTTGAAAGTATTTCGATTTCT
TGGCTTTATATATCTTGTGGAAAGGACGAAACACCGGTACCATCTACACCGCCGGGGTTTTAGAGCTAGA
AATAGCAAGTTAAAATAAGGCTAGTCCGTTATCAACTTGAAAAAGTGGCACCGAGTCGGTGCTTTTTTAA
GCTTGGCGTAACTAGATCTTGAGACAAATGGCAGTATTCATCCACAATTTTAAAAGAAAAGGGGGGATTG
GGGGGTACAGTGCAGGGGAAAGAATAGTAGACATAATAGCAACAGACATACAAACTAAAGAATTACAAAA
ACAAATTACAAAAATTCAAAATTTTCGGGTTTATTACAGGGACAGCAGAGATCCACTTTGGCGCCGGCTC
GAGGGGG
