>Addgene plasmid #76348 | UCKL1 gRNA (BRDN0001162519) | depositor partial sequence | sequence record 143808 | Target Sequence
GTACCATCTACACCGCCGGG
