>Addgene plasmid #76348 | UCKL1 gRNA (BRDN0001162519) | addgene partial sequence | sequence record 185669 | hU6-F
GTAGAAAGTAATAATTTCTTGGGTAGTTTGCAGTTTTAAAATTATGTTTTAAAATGGACTATCATATGCT
TACCGTAACTTGAAAGTATTTCGATTTCTTGGCTTTATATATCTTGTGGAAAGGACGAAACACCGGTACC
ATCTACACCGCCGGGGTTTTAGAGCTAGAAATAGCAAGTTAAAATAAGGCTAGTCCGTTATCAACTTGAA
AAAGTGGCACCGAGTCGGTGCTTTTTTAAGCTTGGCGTAACTAGATCTTGAGACAAATGGCAGTATTCAT
CCACAATTTTAAAAGAAAAGGGGGGATTGGGGGGTACAGTGCAGGGGAAAGAATAGTAGACATAATAGCA
ACAGACATACAAACTAAAGAATTACAAAAACAAATTACAAAAATTCAAAATTTTCGGGTTTATTACAGGG
ACAGCAGAGATCCACTTTGGCGCCGGCTCGAGGGGGCCCGGGTGCAAAGATGGATAAAGTTTTAAACAGA
GAGGAATCTTTGCAGCTAATGGACCTTCTAGGTCTTGAAAGGAGTGGGAATTGGCTCCGGTGCCCGTCAG
TGGGCAGAGC
